>Addgene plasmid #193692 | pLKO.1 puro shYAP1-1 | addgene full sequence | sequence record 380256 | Addgene NGS Result
CGCGACGACGTCCCCAGGGCCGTACGCACCCTCGCCGCCGCGTTCGCCGACTACCCCGCCACGCGCCACA
CCGTCGATCCGGACCGCCACATCGAGCGGGTCACCGAGCTGCAAGAACTCTTCCTCACGCGCGTCGGGCT
CGACATCGGCAAGGTGTGGGTCGCGGACGACGGCGCCGCGGTGGCGGTCTGGACCACGCCGGAGAGCGTC
GAAGCGGGGGCGGTGTTCGCCGAGATCGGCCCGCGCATGGCCGAGTTGAGCGGTTCCCGGCTGGCCGCGC
AGCAACAGATGGAAGGCCTCCTGGCGCCGCACCGGCCCAAGGAGCCCGCGTGGTTCCTGGCCACCGTCGG
CGTCTCGCCCGACCACCAGGGCAAGGGTCTGGGCAGCGCCGTCGTGCTCCCCGGAGTGGAGGCGGCCGAG
CGCGCCGGGGTGCCCGCCTTCCTGGAGACCTCCGCGCCCCGCAACCTCCCCTTCTACGAGCGGCTCGGCT
TCACCGTCACCGCCGACGTCGAGGTGCCCGAAGGACCGCGCACCTGGTGCATGACCCGCAAGCCCGGTGC
CTGACGCCCGCCCCACGACCCGCAGCGCCCGACCGAAAGGAGCGCACGACCCCATGCATCGGTACCTTTA
AGACCAATGACTTACAAGGCAGCTGTAGATCTTAGCCACTTTTTAAAAGAAAAGGGGGGACTGGAAGGGC
TAATTCACTCCCAACGAAGACAAGATCTGCTTTTTGCTTGTACTGGGTCTCTCTGGTTAGACCAGATCTG
AGCCTGGGAGCTCTCTGGCTAACTAGGGAACCCACTGCTTAAGCCTCAATAAAGCTTGCCTTGAGTGCTT
CAAGTAGTGTGTGCCCGTCTGTTGTGTGACTCTGGTAACTAGAGATCCCTCAGACCCTTTTAGTCAGTGT
GGAAAATCTCTAGCAGTAGTAGTTCATGTCATCTTATTATTCAGTATTTATAACTTGCAAAGAAATGAAT
ATCAGAGAGTGAGAGGAACTTGTTTATTGCAGCTTATAATGGTTACAAATAAAGCAATAGCATCACAAAT
TTCACAAATAAAGCATTTTTTTCACTGCATTCTAGTTGTGGTTTGTCCAAACTCATCAATGTATCTTATC
ATGTCTGGCTCTAGCTATCCCGCCCCTAACTCCGCCCATCCCGCCCCTAACTCCGCCCAGTTCCGCCCAT
TCTCCGCCCCATGGCTGACTAATTTTTTTTATTTATGCAGAGGCCGAGGCCGCCTCGGCCTCTGAGCTAT
TCCAGAAGTAGTGAGGAGGCTTTTTTGGAGGCCTAGGGACGTACCCAATTCGCCCTATAGTGAGTCGTAT
TACGCGCGCTCACTGGCCGTCGTTTTACAACGTCGTGACTGGGAAAACCCTGGCGTTACCCAACTTAATC
GCCTTGCAGCACATCCCCCTTTCGCCAGCTGGCGTAATAGCGAAGAGGCCCGCACCGATCGCCCTTCCCA
ACAGTTGCGCAGCCTGAATGGCGAATGGG
[124 nt withheld, positions 1500-1623]
C
[91 nt withheld, positions 1625-1715]
A
[49 nt withheld, positions 1717-1765]
CCTTTGACGTTGGAGTCCACGTTCTTT
[37 nt withheld, positions 1793-1829]
ACCCTATCTCGGTCTATTCTTTTGATTTATAAGGGATTTTGCCGATTTCGGCCTATTGGTTAAAAAATGA
GCTGATTTAACAAAAATTTAACGCGAATTTTAACAAAATATTAACGCTTACAATTTAGGTGGCACTTTTC
GGGGAAATGTGCGCGGAACCCCTATTTGTTTATTTTTCTAAATACATTCAAATATGTATCCGCTCATGAG
ACAATAACCCTGATAAATGCTTCAATAATATTGAAAAAGGAAGAGTATGAGTATTCAACATTTCCGTGTC
GCCCTTATTCCCTTTTTTGCGGCATTTTGCCTTCCTGTTTTTGCTCACCCAGAAACGCTGGTGAAAGTAA
AAGATGCTGAAGATCAGTTGGGTGCACGAGTGGGTTACATCGAACTGGATCTCAACAGCGGTAAGATCCT
TGAGAGTTTTCGCCCCGAAGAACGTTTTCCAATGATGAGCACTTTTAAAGTTCTGCTATGTGGCGCGGTA
TTATCCCGTATTGACGCCGGGCAAGAGCAACTCGGTCGCCGCATACACTATTCTCAGAATGACTTGGTTG
AGTACTCACCAGTCACAGAAAAGCATCTTACGGATGGCATGACAGTAAGAGAATTATGCAGTGCTGCCAT
AACCATGAGTGATAACACTGCGGCCAACTTACTTCTGACAACGATCGGAGGACCGAAGGAGCTAACCGCT
TTTTTGCACAACATGGGGGATCATGTAACTCGCCTTGATCGTTGGGAACCGGAGCTGAATGAAGCCATAC
CAAACGACGAGCGTGACACCACGATGCCTGTAGCAATGGCAACAACGTTGCGCAAACTATTAACTGGCGA
ACTACTTACTCTAGCTTCCCGGCAACAATTAATAGACTGGATGGAGGCGGATAAAGTTGCAGGACCACTT
CTGCGCTCGGCCCTTCCGGCTGGCTGGTTTATTGCTGATAAATCTGGAGCCGGTGAGCGTGGGTCTCGCG
GTATCATTGCAGCACTGGGGCCAGATGGTAAGCCCTCCCGTATCGTAGTTATCTACACGACGGGGAGTCA
GGCAACTATGGATGAACGAAATAGACAGATCGCTGAGATAGGTGCCTCACTGATTAAGCATTGGTAACTG
TCAGACCAAGTTTACTCATATATACTTTAGATTGATTTAAAACTTCATTTTTAATTTAAAAGGATCTAGG
TGAAGATCCTTTTTGATAATCTCATGACCAAAATCCCTTAACGTGAGTTTTCGTTCCACTGAGCGTCAGA
CCCCGTAGAAAAGATCAAAGGATCTTCTTGAGATCCTTTTTTTCTGCGCGTAATCTGCTGCTTGCAAACA
AAAAAACCACCGCTACCAGCGGTGGTTTGTTTGCCGGATCAAGAGCTACCAACTCTTTTTCCGAAGGTAA
CTGGCTTCAGCAGAGCGCAGATACCAAATACTGTTCTTCTAGTGTAGCCGTAGTTAGGCCACCACTTCAA
GAACTCTGTAGCACCGCCTACATACCTCGCTCTGCTAATCCTGTTACCAGTGGCTGCTGCCAGTGGCGAT
AAGTCGTGTCTTACCGGGTTGGACTCAAGACGATAGTTACCGGATAAGGCGCAGCGGTCGGGCTGAACGG
GGGGTTCGTGCACACAGCCCAGCTTGGAGCGAACGACCTACACCGAACTGAGATACCTACAGCGTGAGCT
ATGAGAAAGCGCCACGCTTCCCGAAGGGAGAAAGGCGGACAGGTATCCGGTAAGCGGCAGGGTCGGAACA
GGAGAGCGCACGAGGGAGCTTCCAGGGGGAAACGCCTGGTATCTTTATAGTCCTGTCGGGTTTCGCCACC
TCTGACTTGAGCGTCGATTTTTGTGATGCTCGTCAGGGGGGCGGAGCCTATGGAAAAACGCCAGCAACGC
GGCCTTTTTACGGTTCCTGGCCTTTTGCTGGCCTTTTGCTCACATGTTCTTTCCTGCGTTATCCCCTGAT
TCTGTGGATAACCGTATTACCGCCTTTGAGTGAGCTGATACCGCTCGCCGCAGCCGAACGACCGAGCGCA
GCGAGTCAGTGAGCGAGGAAGCGGAAGAGCGCCCAATACGCAAACCGCCTCTCCCCGCGCGTTGGCCGAT
TCATTAATGCAGCTGGCACGACAGGTTTCCCGACTGGAAAGCGGGCAGTGAGCGCAACGCAATTAATGTG
AGTTAGCTCACTCATTAGGCACCCCAGGCTTTACACTTTATGCTTCCGGCTCGTATGTTGTGTGGAATTG
TGAGCGGATAACAATTTCACACAGGAAACAGCTATGACCATGATTACGCCAAGCGCGCAATTAACCCTCA
CTAAAGGGAACAAAAGCTGGAGCTGCAAGCTTAATGTAGTCTTATGCAATACTCTTGTAGTCTTGCAACA
TGGTAACGATGAGTTAGCAACATGCCTTACAAGGAGAGAAAAAGCACCGTGCATGCCGATTGGTGGAAGT
AAGGTGGTACGATCGTGCCTTATTAGGAAGGCAACAGACGGGTCTGACATGGATTGGACGAACCACTGAA
TTGCCGCATTGCAGAGATATTGTATTTAAGTGCCTAGCTCGATACATAAACGGGTCTCTCTGGTTAGACC
AGATCTGAGCCTGGGAGCTCTCTGGCTAACTAGGGAACCCACTGCTTAAGCCTCAATAAAGCTTGCCTTG
AGTGCTTCAAGTAGTGTGTGCCCGTCTGTTGTGTGACTCTGGTAACTAGAGATCCCTCAGACCCTTTTAG
TCAGTGTGGAAAATCTCTAGCAGTGGCGCCCGAACAGGGACTTGAAAGCGAAAGGGAAACCAGAGGAGCT
CTCTCGACGCAGGACTCGGCTTGCTGAAGCGCGCACGGCAAGAGGCGAGGGGCGGCGACTGGTGAGTACG
CCAAAAATTTTGACTAGCGGAGGCTAGAAGGAGAGAGATGGGTGCGAGAGCGTCAGTATTAAGCGGGGGA
GAATTAGATCGCGATGGGAAAAAATTCGGTTAAGGCCAGGGGGAAAGAAAAAATATAAATTAAAACATAT
AGTATGGGCAAGCAGGGAGCTAGAACGATTCGCAGTTAATCCTGGCCTGTTAGAAACATCAGAAGGCTGT
AGACAAATACTGGGACAGCTACAACCATCCCTTCAGACAGGATCAGAAGAACTTAGATCATTATATAATA
CAGTAGCAACCCTCTATTGTGTGCATCAAAGGATAGAGATAAAAGACACCAAGGAAGCTTTAGACAAGAT
AGAGGAAGAGCAAAACAAAAGTAAGACCACCGCACAGCAAGCGGCCGCTGATCTTCAGACCTGGAGGAGG
AGATATGAGGGACAATTGGAGAAGTGAATTATATAAATATAAAGTAGTAAAAATTGAACCATTAGGAGTA
GCACCCACCAAGGCAAAGAGAAGAGTGGTGCAGAGAGAAAAAAGAGCAGTGGGAATAGGAGCTTTGTTCC
TTGGGTTCTTGGGAGCAGCAGGAAGCACTATGGGCGCAGCGTCAATGACGCTGACGGTACAGGCCAGACA
ATTATTGTCTGGTATAGTGCAGCAGCAGAACAATTTGCTGAGGGCTATTGAGGCGCAACAGCATCTGTTG
CAACTCACAGTCTGGGGCATCAAGCAGCTCCAGGCAAGAATCCTGGCTGTGGAAAGATACCTAAAGGATC
AACAGCTCCTGGGGATTTGGGGTTGCTCTGGAAAACTCATTTGCACCACTGCTGTGCCTTGGAATGCTAG
TTGGAGTAATAAATCTCTGGAACAGATTTGGAATCACACGACCTGGATGGAGTGGGACAGAGAAATTAAC
AATTACACAAGCTTAATACACTCCTTAATTGAAGAATCGCAAAACCAGCAAGAAAAGAATGAACAAGAAT
TATTGGAATTAGATAAATGGGCAAGTTTGTGGAATTGGTTTAACATAACAAATTGGCTGTGGTATATAAA
ATTATTCATAATGATAGTAGGAGGCTTGGTAGGTTTAAGAATAGTTTTTGCTGTACTTTCTATAGTGAAT
AGAGTTAGGCAGGGATATTCACCATTATCGTTTCAGACCCACCTCCCAACCCCGAGGGGACCCGACAGGC
CCGAAGGAATAGAAGAAGAAGGTGGAGAGAGAGACAGAGACAGATCCATTCGATTAGTGAACGGATCTCG
ACGGTATCGATCACGAGACTAGCCTCGAGCGGCCGCCCCCTTCACCGAGGGCCTATTTCCCATGATTCCT
TCATATTTGCATATACGATACAAGGCTGTTAGAGAGATAATTGGAATTAATTTGACTGTAAACACAAAGA
TATTAGTACAAAATACGTGACGTAGAAAGTAATAATTTCTTGGGTAGTTTGCAGTTTTAAAATTATGTTT
TAAAATGGACTATCATATGCTTACCGTAACTTGAAAGTATTTCGATTTCTTGGCTTTATATATCTTGTGG
AAAGGACGAAACACCGGCCCAGTTAAATGTTCACCAATCTCGAGATTGGTGAACATTTAACTGGGTTTTT
GAATTCTCGACCTCGAGACAAATGGCAGTATTCATCCACAATTTTAAAAGAAAAGGGGGGATTGGGGGGT
ACAGTGCAGGGGAAAGAATAGTAGACATAATAGCAACAGACATACAAACTAAAGAATTACAAAAACAAAT
TACAAAAATTCAAAATTTTCGGGTTTATTACAGGGACAGCAGAGATCCACTTTGGCCGCGGCTCGAGGGG
GTTGGGGTTGCGCCTTTTCCAAGGCAGCCCTGGGTTTGCGCAGGGACGCGGCTGCTCTGGGCGTGGTTCC
GGGAAACGCAGCGGCGCCGACCCTGGGTCTCGCACATTCTTCACGTCCGTTCGCAGCGTCACCCGGATCT
TCGCCGCTACCCTTGTGGGCCCCCCGGCGACGCTTCCTGCTCCGCCCCTAAGTCGGGAAGGTTCCTTGCG
GTTCGCGGCGTGCCGGACGTGACAAACGGAAGCCGCACGTCTCACTAGTACCCTCGCAGACGGACAGCGC
CAGGGAGCAATGGCAGCGCGCCGACCGCGATGGGCTGTGGCCAATAGCGGCTGCTCAGCAGGGCGCGCCG
AGAGCAGCGGCCGGGAAGGGGCGGTGCGGGAGGCGGGGTGTGGGGCGGTAGTGTGGGCCCTGTTCCTGCC
CGCGCGGTGTTCCGCATTCTGCAAGCCTCCGGAGCGCACGTCGGCAGTCGGCTCCCTCGTTGACCGAATC
ACCGACCTCTCTCCCCAGGGGGATCCACCGGAGCTTACCATGACCGAGTACAAGCCCACGGTGCGCCTCG
CCACC
Features (pLannotate 1.2.2; 25 found; start..end, strand, type, name):
    607..690     +  CDS            nef (fragment): NEF_HV1Z2 - Experimental evidence at protein level: Swiss-Prot protein existence level 1. Extracellular Nef protein targets CD4(+) T-lymphocytes for apoptosis by interacting with CXCR4 surface receptors. From Human immunodeficiency virus type 1 group M subtype D (isolate Z2/CDC-Z34) (HIV-1).
    692..925     +  LTR            3' LTR (ΔU3): self-inactivating 3' long terminal repeat (LTR) from HIV-1
    997..1118    +  polyA_signal   SV40 poly(A) signal: SV40 polyadenylation signal
   1158..1293    +  rep_origin     SV40 ori: SV40 origin of replication
   1314..1332    -  promoter       T7 promoter: promoter for bacteriophage T7 RNA polymerase
   1340..1495    +  CDS            lacZα (fragment): LacZα fragment of β-galactosidase; lacZ fragment
   1500..1928    +  rep_origin     f1 ori (sequence partly withheld): f1 bacteriophage origin of replication; arrow indicates direction of (+) strand synthesis
   1981..2085    +  promoter       AmpR promoter: bla
   2086..2946    +  CDS            AmpR: β-lactamase; bla; confers resistance to ampicillin, carbenicillin, and related antibiotics
   3117..3705    +  rep_origin     ori: high-copy-number ColE1/pMB1/pBR322/pUC origin of replication
   3888..3980    +  CDS            lacI (fragment): lac repressor; lacI; The lac repressor binds to the lac operator to inhibit transcription in E. coli. This inhibition can be relieved by adding lactose or isopropyl-β-D-thiogalactopyranoside (IPTG).
   3993..4014    +  protein_bind   CAP binding site: CAP binding activates transcription in the presence of cAMP. E. coli catabolite activator protein
   4029..4059    +  promoter       lac promoter: promoter for the E. coli lac operon
   4067..4083    +  protein_bind   lac operator: The lac repressor binds to the lac operator to inhibit transcription in E. coli. This inhibition can be relieved by adding lactose or isopropyl-β-D-thiogalactopyranoside (IPTG). lac repressor encoded by lacI
   4128..4146    +  promoter       T3 promoter: promoter for bacteriophage T3 RNA polymerase
   4174..4400    +  promoter       RSV promoter: Rous sarcoma virus enhancer/promoter
   4401..4581    +  LTR            5' LTR (truncated): truncated 5' long terminal repeat (LTR) from HIV-1
   4628..4753    +  misc_feature   HIV-1 Ψ: packaging signal of human immunodeficiency virus type 1
   4737..5100    +  CDS            HIV-1 gag (fragment): gag protein from human immunodeficiency virus 1; gag
   5246..5479    +  misc_feature   RRE: The Rev response element (RRE) of HIV-1 allows for Rev-dependent mRNA export from the nucleus to the cytoplasm.
   5856..5956    +  CDS            Rev (fragment): human immunodeficiency virus 1 (HIV-1) Rev protein; rev; enhances nuclear export of unspliced and incompletely spliced viral mRNAs
   6006..6246    +  promoter       U6 promoter: RNA polymerase III promoter for human U6 snRNA
   6351..6468    +  misc_feature   cPPT/CTS: central polypurine tract and central termination sequence of HIV-1
   6517..7027    +  promoter       hPGK promoter: human phosphoglycerate kinase 1 promoter
   7049..564     +  CDS            PuroR (across the origin): puromycin N-acetyltransferase; pac from Streptomyces alboniger; confers resistance to puromycin
