[The description below was written by a language model from this plasmid's Addgene catalogue record and pLannotate feature annotations shown in this document.]
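Description:
pLKO.1 puro shYAP1-1 is a third-generation-style, self-inactivating HIV-1 lentiviral transfer plasmid built on the pLKO.1 puro backbone and carrying a short hairpin RNA directed against human YAP1. The hairpin oligonucleotide, a clone from the TRC shRNA collection, was placed by restriction cloning between the AgeI and EcoRI sites immediately downstream of the human U6 promoter. This RNA polymerase III promoter drives constitutive transcription of the stem-loop, which the cell's RNAi machinery processes to silence YAP1 mRNA. The hairpin itself is not annotated as a separate feature in the table, but it would lie in the gap between the U6 promoter and the cPPT/CTS element.

The viral portion begins with an RSV promoter fused to a truncated 5' LTR, which allows Tat-independent production of the genomic RNA in packaging cells. This is followed by the Ψ packaging signal with a gag fragment, the Rev response element for nuclear export of the unspliced transcript, and the central polypurine tract, which aids nuclear import. A human PGK promoter drives the puromycin N-acetyltransferase gene so that transduced mammalian cells can be selected with puromycin. The ΔU3 3' LTR inactivates the viral promoter after integration. Outside the LTRs lie an SV40 polyadenylation signal and SV40 origin, an f1 origin, residual lac and phage promoter sequences, a high-copy ColE1/pUC origin and the ampicillin resistance gene for propagation in E. coli.

The construct is used, together with separate packaging and envelope plasmids, to make lentivirus for stable YAP1 knockdown. The associated study concerns cell survival and tumorigenesis.
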