Addgene plasmid #193692: pLKO.1 puro shYAP1-1
Purpose: Constitutive lentiviral expression of YAP1 shRNA
Depositing lab: William Hahn. Depositing organization: Dana-Farber Cancer Institute. Publication: YAP1 and PRDM14 converge to promote cell survival and tumorigenesis. Kim M, Ly SH, Xie Y, Duronio GN, Ford-Roshon D, Hwang JH, Sulahian R, Rennhack JP, So J, Gjoerup O, Talamas JA, Grandclaudon M, Long HW, Doench JG, Sethi NS, Giannakis M, Hahn WC. Dev Cell. 2022 Jan 24;57(2):212-227.e8. doi: 10.1016/j.devcel.2021.12.006. Epub 2022 Jan 5. PubMed 34990589.
Backbone
  Vector backbone: pLKO.1 puro
  Vector type: Lentiviral
Growth in bacteria
  Bacterial resistance: Ampicillin, 100 μg/mL
  Growth temperature: 37°C
  Growth strain: NEB Stable
  Copy number: High Copy
Gene/Insert
  Gene/Insert name: YAP1
  gRNA/shRNA sequence: CCGGCCCAGTTAAATGTTCACCAATCTCGAGATTGGTGAACATTTAACTGGGTTTTTG
  Species: H. sapiens (human)
  Entrez Gene: YAP1 (a.k.a. COB1, YAP, YAP-1, YAP2, YAP65, YKI)
  Cloning method: Restriction Enzyme; 5′ cloning site Age1 (unknown if destroyed); 3′ cloning site EcoR1 (unknown if destroyed)
  Sequencing primers: 5′ LKO.1 5'
Resource information
  A portion of this plasmid was derived from a plasmid made by: Broad Institute (GPP)
Terms and licenses: Academic/Nonprofit Terms; Industry Terms: Not Available to Industry
Depositor comments: Clone ID: TRCN0000107265
How to cite: pLKO.1 puro shYAP1-1 was a gift from William Hahn (Addgene plasmid # 193692 ; http://n2t.net/addgene:193692 ; RRID:Addgene_193692)
